Addgene plasmid #12009: pAG182 FGFR1 3'UTR mut
Depositing lab: David Bartel. Depositing organization: Whitehead Institute for Biomedical Research. Publication: The widespread impact of mammalian MicroRNAs on mRNA repression and evolution. Farh KK, Grimson A, Jan C, Lewis BP, Johnston WK, Lim LP, Burge CB, Bartel DP. Science. 2005 Dec 16. 310(5755):1817-21. 10.1126/science.1121158 PubMed 16308420.
Backbone
  Vector backbone: pIS2
  Backbone manufacturer: pIS2 derived from pRL-SV40 (Promega)
  Backbone size w/o insert (bp): 3700
  Vector type: Mammalian Expression, Luciferase
Growth in bacteria
  Bacterial resistance: Ampicillin, 100 μg/mL
  Growth temperature: 37°C
  Growth strain: DH5alpha
  Copy number: High Copy
Gene/Insert
  Gene/Insert name: N15 3'UTR mut (alt name: FGFR1)
  Species: H. sapiens (human)
  Insert size (bp): 700
  Mutation: Mutations in microRNA recognition sites (seed matches).
  GenBank ID: AY585209
  Entrez Gene: FGFR1 (a.k.a. BFGFR, CD331, CEK, ECCL, FGFBR, FGFR-1, FLG, FLT-2, FLT2, HBGFR, HH2, HRTFDS, KAL2, N-SAM, OGD, bFGF-R-1)
  Cloning method: Restriction Enzyme; 5′ cloning site SacI (not destroyed); 3′ cloning site SpeI (not destroyed)
  Sequencing primers: 5′ EBV rev primer (GTGGTTTGTCCAAACTCATC)
Terms and licenses: Academic/Nonprofit Terms; Industry Terms: Not Available to Industry
Depositor comments: FGFR1 3'UTR mutant in renilla luciferase reporter plasmid.
How to cite: pAG182 FGFR1 3'UTR mut was a gift from David Bartel (Addgene plasmid # 12009 ; http://n2t.net/addgene:12009 ; RRID:Addgene_12009)
