[The description below was written by a language model from this plasmid's Addgene catalogue record.]
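Description:
pAG182 FGFR1 3'UTR mut is a mammalian-expression luciferase reporter plasmid built on pIS2, a backbone of about 3.7 kb that is itself derived from the commercial Renilla luciferase vector pRL-SV40. It is maintained in E. coli as a high-copy plasmid under ampicillin selection. The record does not list the promoter, polyadenylation signal or origin of replication explicitly. The parental vector name suggests SV40-driven Renilla luciferase expression, but no feature table is available to confirm the individual elements.

The insert is a roughly 700 bp fragment of the human FGFR1 3' untranslated region (listed in the record as "N15 3'UTR mut"), cloned between SacI and SpeI sites, both of which are retained. According to the depositor's comments it sits in a Renilla luciferase reporter plasmid, where a 3'UTR fragment would normally lie downstream of the luciferase coding sequence so that the reporter transcript carries the FGFR1 UTR. In this version the microRNA recognition sites, that is, the seed matches, have been mutated. The record does not say which microRNA or how many sites are affected.

Constructs of this kind serve as the negative-control partner to a wild-type UTR reporter. If a microRNA represses the wild-type reporter through seed pairing, disrupting the seed matches should relieve that repression and restore luciferase output, showing that the effect is direct and site-dependent. The plasmid comes from work on how mammalian microRNAs affect mRNA repression and evolution. It would typically be transfected into cultured mammalian cells, and the Renilla signal compared with that of the matched wild-type construct.
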