>Addgene plasmid #12009 | pAG182 FGFR1 3'UTR mut | addgene partial sequence | sequence record 18602 | 12009 with EBV-rev
GCTCGAGCGGCCGCTCTAGAACAACTAGTACGCCAAGGAACAGAGTGACGTCATAGAACAATCTCAAGGT
GCAGAACACCCCCTCCACTCCCAGGTAACCCCAAGCAGGCAGCGGAGCAGGTGTGGGCAGCAAAGGCACC
AGAGAAGCTGTTCTGCTGGGCCCGAGGCCTGCTGTTTGCTTGGTCAGGGACAAGATTTTCTTTGCAAGGA
CAGAAGCATCACTTACACTTCAACATCTTCACAGCCACTTTGGTCACACGGTTGGGTTTGTCCTTGTCCA
GCCCGATAGCCTCTGCCAACACCACCTGCCCAAAGCAGCCCTCTCCCAGGGGTTTGCCTAAGACCAGTCT
TTCGGGGGAAACAGAGAGTGGCATAAGTTGGGGCTGGTGAAGTTCAAACCTTGAGAGGCACCCCATCTCC
ACCTCTCTGTATTTCACCCAACTGCGAGCAGAAAGTGGTCAGAATGTTTCTGCAGGCATTTCATGAACCT
TCACCGCCCAGAAGGTGTTAGTATACACACCTTCCACCACTAGAATAGCAAGCAAGGAATGCCTTCAAAA
AGTTGGGAGTCAAAGTATTATTACCTGTCCCGAGGCAGCTC
